Addgene plasmid #120609: Smp_174580-Cd4-bio-His
Purpose: Expression of recombinant S. mansoni protein
Depositing lab: Gavin Wright. Depositing organization: Wellcome Sanger Institute. Publication: A library of cell-surface and secreted proteins from Schistosoma mansoni identifies early serological markers of infection. Cécile Crosnier, Anna V. Protasio, Gabriel Rinaldi, Shona Wilson, Matthew Berriman, Gavin J. Wright. bioRXiv 10.1101/593616.
Backbone
  Vector backbone: pTT3
  Backbone manufacturer: Yves Durocher, NRC
  Backbone size w/o insert (bp): 6686
  Vector type: Mammalian Expression
Growth in bacteria
  Bacterial resistance: Ampicillin, 100 μg/mL
  Growth temperature: 37°C
  Growth strain: DH5alpha
  Copy number: High Copy
Gene/Insert
  Gene/Insert name: Smp_174580
  Species: Schistosoma mansoni
  Insert size (bp): 778
  Entrez Gene: Smp_174580 (a.k.a. Smp_174580)
  Promoter: CMV
  Tag / fusion protein: ratCd4(d3+4)-bio-6His (C terminal on backbone)
  Cloning method: Restriction Enzyme; 5′ cloning site NotI (not destroyed); 3′ cloning site AscI (not destroyed)
Terms and licenses: Academic/Nonprofit Terms; Industry Terms: Not Available to Industry
How to cite: Smp_174580-Cd4-bio-His was a gift from Gavin Wright (Addgene plasmid # 120609 ; http://n2t.net/addgene:120609 ; RRID:Addgene_120609)
