[The description below was written by a language model from this plasmid's Addgene catalogue record and pLannotate feature annotations shown in this document.]
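Description:
Smp_174580-Cd4-bio-His is a mammalian expression plasmid built on the pTT3 backbone for producing a recombinant Schistosoma mansoni protein, Smp_174580, in soluble tagged form. It is maintained in E. coli as a high-copy plasmid through a ColE1/pUC-type origin and is selected with ampicillin via the β-lactamase gene. The backbone also carries an Epstein-Barr virus oriP fragment, which supports episomal maintenance, and hence stronger transient expression, in mammalian cells that supply EBNA1. Small lac and tet promoter remnants in the annotation are backbone leftovers with no evident role in expression.

Transcription is driven by the CMV immediate early enhancer and promoter, followed by adenovirus-derived leader and splice elements and a chimeric intron fragment that aid mRNA processing, and it ends at a rabbit β-globin polyadenylation signal. The open reading frame begins with a fragment annotated as a mouse immunoglobulin heavy chain signal sequence, which would direct the product into the secretory pathway. The 778 bp S. mansoni insert sits between retained NotI and AscI sites and falls in the unannotated interval upstream of the rat Cd4 fragment. That C-terminal tag, supplied by the backbone, consists of rat Cd4 domains 3 and 4, a "bio" sequence (generally a peptide substrate for enzymatic biotinylation), and a six-histidine stretch. Only the Cd4 portion is picked up by the automated feature table. Together these parts allow detection through the Cd4 domains, capture on streptavidin, and nickel-affinity purification. The plasmid belongs to a library of S. mansoni cell-surface and secreted proteins assembled to identify early serological markers of infection.
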