Features (pLannotate 1.2.2; 18 found; start..end, strand, type, name):
      1..380     +  enhancer       CMV enhancer: human cytomegalovirus immediate early enhancer
    382..581     +  promoter       CMV promoter: human cytomegalovirus (CMV) immediate early promoter
    649..687     +  misc_feature   Ad SA (fragment): adenovirus major late transcript splice acceptor (Friedrich and Soriano, 1991)
    720..929     -  CDS            PTP (fragment): TERM_ADE02 - Experimental evidence at protein level: Swiss-Prot protein existence level 1. Protein covalently bound to the viral DNA that acts as a primer for viral genomic replication by DNA strand displacement. Assembles on the viral origin of replication in an initiation complex with viral polymerase, DBP, host NFIA and host POU2F1/OCT1. During initiation, the polymerase covalently couples the first dCTP with Ser- 580 of pTP. The terminal protein stimulates the template activity over 20 fold compared to protein-free templates. Neo-synthesized viral genomes are linked to two preterminal prot
    960..1049    +  intron         chimeric intron (fragment): chimera between introns from adenovirus and immunoglobulin heavy chain genes
   1068..1114    +  CDS            IgH signal sequence (fragment): signal sequence from the mouse immunoglobulin heavy chain variable region
   1965..2531    +  CDS            Cd4 (fragment): CD4_RAT - Experimental evidence at protein level: Swiss-Prot protein existence level 1. Integral membrane glycoprotein that plays an essential role in the immune response and serves multiple functions in responses against both external and internal offenses. In T-cells, functions primarily as a coreceptor for MHC class II molecule:peptide complex. The antigens presented by class II peptides are derived from extracellular proteins while class I peptides are derived from cytosolic proteins. Interacts simultaneously with the T-cell receptor (TCR) and the MHC class II presented by antigen presenti
   2691..2746    +  polyA_signal   β-globin poly(A) signal: rabbit β-globin polyadenylation signal (Gil and Proudfoot, 1987)
   3260..4941    -  rep_origin     oriP (fragment): Epstein-Barr virus oriP replication origin (Yates et al., 2000)
   5068..5172    +  promoter       AmpR promoter: bla
   5173..6033    +  CDS            AmpR: β-lactamase; bla; confers resistance to ampicillin, carbenicillin, and related antibiotics
   6204..6792    +  rep_origin     ori: high-copy-number ColE1/pMB1/pBR322/pUC origin of replication
   6975..7067    +  CDS            lacI (fragment): lac repressor; lacI; The lac repressor binds to the lac operator to inhibit transcription in E. coli. This inhibition can be relieved by adding lactose or isopropyl-β-D-thiogalactopyranoside (IPTG).
   7080..7101    +  protein_bind   CAP binding site: CAP binding activates transcription in the presence of cAMP. E. coli catabolite activator protein
   7116..7146    +  promoter       lac promoter: promoter for the E. coli lac operon
   7154..7170    +  protein_bind   lac operator: The lac repressor binds to the lac operator to inhibit transcription in E. coli. This inhibition can be relieved by adding lactose or isopropyl-β-D-thiogalactopyranoside (IPTG). lac repressor encoded by lacI
   7240..7256    +  promoter       tet promoter (fragment): E. coli promoter for tetracycline efflux protein gene
   7266..7291    -  CDS            bla(M) (fragment): β-lactamase lacking the signal sequence; bla(M); allows cytosolic expression of β-lactamase
>Addgene plasmid #120609 | Smp_174580-Cd4-bio-His | addgene full sequence | sequence record 234156 | Addgene NGS Result
GACATTGATTATTGACTAGTTATTAATAGTAATCAATTACGGGGTCATTAGTTCATAGCCCATATATGGA
GTTCCGCGTTACATAACTTACGGTAAATGGCCCGCCTGGCTGACCGCCCAACGACCCCCGCCCATTGACG
TCAATAATGACGTATGTTCCCATAGTAACGCCAATAGGGACTTTCCATTGACGTCAATGGGTGGAGTATT
TACGGTAAACTGCCCACTTGGCAGTACATCAAGTGTATCATATGCCAAGTCCGCCCCCTATTGACGTCAA
TGACGGTAAATGGCCCGCCTGGCATTATGCCCAGTACATGACCTTACGGGACTTTCCTACTTGGCAGTAC
ATCTACGTATTAGTCATCGCTATTACCATGGTGATGCGGTTTTGGCAGTACACCAATGGGCGTGGATAGC
GGTTTGACTCACGGGGATTTCCAAGTCTCCACCCCATTGACGTCAATGGGAGTTTGTTTTGGCACCAAAA
TCAACGGGACTTTCCAAAATGTCGTAATAACCCCGCCCCGTTGACGCAAATGGGCGGTAGGCGTGTACGG
TGGGAGGTCTATATAAGCAGAGCTCGTTTAGTGAACCGTCAGATCCTCACTCTCTTCCGCATCGCTGTCT
GCGAGGGCCAGCTGTTGGGCTCGCGGTTGAGGACAAACTCTTCGCGGTCTTTCCAGTACTCTTGGATCGG
AAACCCGTCGGCCTCCGAACGGTACTCCGCCACCGAGGGACCTGAGCGAGTCCGCATCGACCGGATCGGA
AAACCTCTCGAGAAAGGCGTCTAACCAGTCACAGTCGCAAGGTAGGCTGAGCACCGTGGCGGGCGGCAGC
GGGTGGCGGTCGGGGTTGTTTCTGGCGGAGGTGCTGCTGATGATGTAATTAAAGTAGGCGGTCTTGAGAC
GGCGGATGGTCGAGGTGAGGTGTGGCAGGCTTGAGATCCAGCTGTTGGGGTGAGTACTCCCTCTCAAAAG
CGGGCATTACTTCTGCGCTAAGATTGTCAGTTTCCAAAAACGAGGAGGATTTGATATTCACCTGGCCCGA
TCTGGCCATACACTTGAGTGACAATGACATCCACTTTGCCTTTCTCTCCACAGGTGTCCACTCCCAGGTC
CAAGTTTGCCACCATGGAGTTTCAGACCCAGGTACTCATGTCCCTGCTGCTCTGCATGTCTGGTGCGGCC
GCCAGCTACCACATCCGGGACAACAGCCTGGTGCCCCCCTACAGCAGCCCCCACTGGGTGCCATACGGCA
GCACCGTGATCGAGCCCCAGTTCGTGCGGCTGACCAGCGACATCAAGAGCAGCCAGGGCGGCATCTTCAA
CATCAAGCCCCTGTTCGCCCGGGACTGGGAGGTGGTCATCCTGTTCCACGTGCACAGCCCCAAGACCCTC
GTGGGCGACGGCTTCGCCTTCTGGTACACCCAGCACCCCCCTAGCAGCGGCCCTGCCTTCGGCAGCAGAG
ACAAGTTCCGGGGCCTGGCCGTGTTCTTCGACACCTACGCCAACCAGAACGGCGAGCACAGCCACGAGCA
CCCCTACGTGTCCGCCATGATCAACGACGGCAGCAAGAGCTACGACCACGACAAGGACGGCACCCTGACC
GAGCTGAGCGGCTGCAGCAGCAACTTCCGGAACAACGACTACAGCATGGCCACCATCAGATACGCCAACA
ACCAGCTGAAGGTGTCCCTGAAGTACCAGGGCGCTGCCGACCCCGTGGACTGCTTCACCGTGGACGGCGT
GCGGCTGCCCACCGGCTACTTTATCGGAGTGTCCGCCGCCACCGGCGACCTGAGCGACAACCACGACATC
TACAGCATCCACACCTACGAGCTGGACGTGGGCCGGAAGGACGACCCCTTCGCCGACTTCAGCAAGATCG
AGCCCAGCGCCGACCAGGAAGCCGCCCCTAGAGCCAGAGTGGACGACACCCCCCCCAGCCGGTTCAGCAG
AGTGATCACAGGCGCGCCGTCGACCTCCATCACGGCCTATAAGAGTGAGGGGGAGTCAGCGGAGTTCTCC
TTCCCACTCAACCTTGGAGAGGAAAGCCTGCAGGGAGAGTTGAGATGGAAGGCAGAGAAGGCTCCTTCTT
CCCAGTCCTGGATCACCTTCTCCCTAAAGAACCAAAAGGTGTCTGTGCAGAAGTCTACTAGCAACCCCAA
GTTCCAGCTGTCCGAAACGCTCCCACTCACCCTTCAGATACCCCAGGTCTCCCTTCAGTTTGCTGGTTCT
GGCAACCTGACCCTGACTCTGGACAGAGGGATACTGTATCAGGAAGTGAACCTGGTGGTGATGAAAGTGA
CTCAGCCCGACAGCAACACTTTGACCTGTGAGGTGATGGGACCCACCTCACCCAAGATGAGACTGATCTT
GAAGCAGGAGAATCAGGAGGCCAGGGTCTCCAGGCAGGAGAAAGTGATTCAAGTGCAGGCCCCTGAAGCA
GGGGTGTGGCAATGTCTACTGAGTGAAGGTGAAGAGGTCAAGATGGACTCCAAGATCCAGGTTTTATCCA
AAGGGTTGAATTCCGGCAGCCTGCACCACATCCTGGACGCCCAGAAGATGCTGTGGAACCACAGGGACAG
GAACCTGCCTCCTCTGGCCCCTCTGGGCCCCCACCACCATCACCACCATTGAGTCTAGACACGTGATTAA
TTAAGGATCCCCCGACCTCGACCTCTGGCTAATAAAGGAAATTTATTTTCATTGCAATAGTGTGTTGGAA
TTTTTTGTGTCTCTCACTCGGAAGGACATATGGGAGGGCAAATCATTTGGTCGAGATCCCTCGGAGATCT
CTAGCTAGAGGATCGATCCCCGCCCCGGACGAACTAAACCTGACTACGACATCTCTGCCCCTTCTTCGCG
GGGCAGTGCATGTAATCCCTTCAGTTGGTTGGTACAACTTGCCAACTGGGCCCTGTTCCACATGTGACAC
GGGGGGGGACCAAACACAAAGGGGTTCTCTGACTGTAGTTGACATCCTTATAAATGGATGTGCACATTTG
CCAACACTGAGTGGCTTTCATCCTGGAGCAGACTTTGCAGTCTGTGGACTGCAACACAACATTGCCTTTA
TGTGTAACTCTTGGCTGAAGCTCTTACACCAATGCTGGGGGACATGTACCTCCCAGGGGCCCAGGAAGAC
TACGGGAGGCTACACCAACGTCAATCAGAGGGGCCTGTGTAGCTACCGATAAGCGGACCCTCAAGAGGGC
ATTAGCAATAGTGTTTATAAGGCCCCCTTGTTAACCCTAAACGGGTAGCATATGCTTCCCGGGTAGTAGT
ATATACTATCCAGACTAACCCTAATTCAATAGCATATGTTACCCAACGGGAAGCATATGCTATCGAATTA
GGGTTAGTAAAAGGGTCCTAAGGAACAGCGATATCTCCCACCCCATGAGCTGTCACGGTTTTATTTACAT
GGGGTCAGGATTCCACGAGGGTAGTGAACCATTTTAGTCACAAGGGCAGTGGCTGAAGATCAAGGAGCGG
GCAGTGAACTCTCCTGAATCTTCGCCTGCTTCTTCATTCTCCTTCGTTTAGCTAATAGAATAACTGCTGA
GTTGTGAACAGTAAGGTGTATGTGAGGTGCTCGAAAACAAGGTTTCAGGTGACGCCCCCAGAATAAAATT
TGGACGGGGGGTTCAGTGGTGGCATTGTGCTATGACACCAATATAACCCTCACAAACCCCTTGGGCAATA
AATACTAGTGTAGGAATGAAACATTCTGAATATCTTTAACAATAGAAATCCATGGGGTGGGGACAAGCCG
TAAAGACTGGATGTCCATCTCACACGAATTTATGGCTATGGGCAACACATAATCCTAGTGCAATATGATA
CTGGGGTTATTAAGATGTGTCCCAGGCAGGGACCAAGACAGGTGAACCATGTTGTTACACTCTATTTGTA
ACAAGGGGAAAGAGAGTGGACGCCGACAGCAGCGGACTCCACTGGTTGTCTCTAACACCCCCGAAAATTA
AACGGGGCTCCACGCCAATGGGGCCCATAAACAAAGACAAGTGGCCACTCTTTTTTTTGAAATTGTGGAG
TGGGGGCACGCGTCAGCCCCCACACGCCGCCCTGCGGTTTTGGACTGTAAAATAAGGGTGTAATAACTTG
GCTGATTGTAACCCCGCTAACCACTGCGGTCAAACCACTTGCCCACAAAACCACTAATGGCACCCCGGGG
AATACCTGCATAAGTAGGTGGGCGGGCCAAGATAGGGGCGCGATTGCTGCGATCTGGAGGACAAATTACA
CACACTTGCGCCTGAGCGCCAAGCACAGGGTTGTTGGTCCTCATATTCACGAGGTCGCTGAGAGCACGGT
GGGCTAATGTTGCCATGGGTAGCATATACTACCCAAATATCTGGATAGCATATGCTATCCTAATCTATAT
CTGGGTAGCATAGGCTATCCTAATCTATATCTGGGTAGCATATGCTATCCTAATCTATATCTGGGTAGTA
TATGCTATCCTAATTTATATCTGGGTAGCATAGGCTATCCTAATCTATATCTGGGTAGCATATGCTATCC
TAATCTATATCTGGGTAGTATATGCTATCCTAATCTGTATCCGGGTAGCATATGCTATCCTAATAGAGAT
TAGGGTAGTATATGCTATCCTAATTTATATCTGGGTAGCATATACTACCCAAATATCTGGATAGCATATG
CTATCCTAATCTATATCTGGGTAGCATATGCTATCCTAATCTATATCTGGGTAGCATAGGCTATCCTAAT
CTATATCTGGGTAGCATATGCTATCCTAATCTATATCTGGGTAGTATATGCTATCCTAATTTATATCTGG
GTAGCATAGGCTATCCTAATCTATATCTGGGTAGCATATGCTATCCTAATCTATATCTGGGTAGTATATG
CTATCCTAATCTGTATCCGGGTAGCATATGCTATCCTCATGATAAGCTGTCAAACATGAGAATTTTCTTG
AAGACGAAAGGGCCTCGTGATACGCCTATTTTTATAGGTTAATGTCATGATAATAATGGTTTCTTAGACG
TCAGGTGGCACTTTTCGGGGAAATGTGCGCGGAACCCCTATTTGTTTATTTTTCTAAATACATTCAAATA
TGTATCCGCTCATGAGACAATAACCCTGATAAATGCTTCAATAATATTGAAAAAGGAAGAGTATGAGTAT
TCAACATTTCCGTGTCGCCCTTATTCCCTTTTTTGCGGCATTTTGCCTTCCTGTTTTTGCTCACCCAGAA
ACGCTGGTGAAAGTAAAAGATGCTGAAGATCAGTTGGGTGCACGAGTGGGTTACATCGAACTGGATCTCA
ACAGCGGTAAGATCCTTGAGAGTTTTCGCCCCGAAGAACGTTTTCCAATGATGAGCACTTTTAAAGTTCT
GCTATGTGGCGCGGTATTATCCCGTGTTGACGCCGGGCAAGAGCAACTCGGTCGCCGCATACACTATTCT
CAGAATGACTTGGTTGAGTACTCACCAGTCACAGAAAAGCATCTTACGGATGGCATGACAGTAAGAGAAT
TATGCAGTGCTGCCATAACCATGAGTGATAACACTGCGGCCAACTTACTTCTGACAACGATCGGAGGACC
GAAGGAGCTAACCGCTTTTTTGCACAACATGGGGGATCATGTAACTCGCCTTGATCGTTGGGAACCGGAG
CTGAATGAAGCCATACCAAACGACGAGCGTGACACCACGATGCCTGCAGCAATGGCAACAACGTTGCGCA
AACTATTAACTGGCGAACTACTTACTCTAGCTTCCCGGCAACAATTAATAGACTGGATGGAGGCGGATAA
AGTTGCAGGACCACTTCTGCGCTCGGCCCTTCCGGCTGGCTGGTTTATTGCTGATAAATCTGGAGCCGGT
GAGCGTGGGTCTCGCGGTATCATTGCAGCACTGGGGCCAGATGGTAAGCCCTCCCGTATCGTAGTTATCT
ACACGACGGGGAGTCAGGCAACTATGGATGAACGAAATAGACAGATCGCTGAGATAGGTGCCTCACTGAT
TAAGCATTGGTAACTGTCAGACCAAGTTTACTCATATATACTTTAGATTGATTTAAAACTTCATTTTTAA
TTTAAAAGGATCTAGGTGAAGATCCTTTTTGATAATCTCATGACCAAAATCCCTTAACGTGAGTTTTCGT
TCCACTGAGCGTCAGACCCCGTAGAAAAGATCAAAGGATCTTCTTGAGATCCTTTTTTTCTGCGCGTAAT
CTGCTGCTTGCAAACAAAAAAACCACCGCTACCAGCGGTGGTTTGTTTGCCGGATCAAGAGCTACCAACT
CTTTTTCCGAAGGTAACTGGCTTCAGCAGAGCGCAGATACCAAATACTGTTCTTCTAGTGTAGCCGTAGT
TAGGCCACCACTTCAAGAACTCTGTAGCACCGCCTACATACCTCGCTCTGCTAATCCTGTTACCAGTGGC
TGCTGCCAGTGGCGATAAGTCGTGTCTTACCGGGTTGGACTCAAGACGATAGTTACCGGATAAGGCGCAG
CGGTCGGGCTGAACGGGGGGTTCGTGCACACAGCCCAGCTTGGAGCGAACGACCTACACCGAACTGAGAT
ACCTACAGCGTGAGCTATGAGAAAGCGCCACGCTTCCCGAAGGGAGAAAGGCGGACAGGTATCCGGTAAG
CGGCAGGGTCGGAACAGGAGAGCGCACGAGGGAGCTTCCAGGGGGAAACGCCTGGTATCTTTATAGTCCT
GTCGGGTTTCGCCACCTCTGACTTGAGCGTCGATTTTTGTGATGCTCGTCAGGGGGGCGGAGCCTATGGA
AAAACGCCAGCAACGCGGCCTTTTTACGGTTCCTGGCCTTTTGCTGGCCTTTTGCTCACATGTTCTTTCC
TGCGTTATCCCCTGATTCTGTGGATAACCGTATTACCGCCTTTGAGTGAGCTGATACCGCTCGCCGCAGC
CGAACGACCGAGCGCAGCGAGTCAGTGAGCGAGGAAGCGGAAGAGCGCCCAATACGCAAACCGCCTCTCC
CCGCGCGTTGGCCGATTCATTAATGCAGCTGGCACGACAGGTTTCCCGACTGGAAAGCGGGCAGTGAGCG
CAACGCAATTAATGTGAGTTAGCTCACTCATTAGGCACCCCAGGCTTTACACTTTATGCTTCCGGCTCGT
ATGTTGTGTGGAATTGTGAGCGGATAACAATTTCACACAGGAAACAGCTATGACCATGATTACGCCAAGC
TCTAGCTAGAGGTCGACCAATTCTCATGTTTGACAGCTTATCATCGCAGATCCGGGCAACGTTGTTGCCA
TTGCTGCAGGCGCAGAACTGGTAGGTATGGAAGATCTATACATTGAATCAATATTGGCAATTAGCCATAT
TAGTCATTGGTTATATAGCATAAATCAATATTGGCTATTGGCCATTGCATACGTTGTATCTATATCATAA
TATGTACATTTATATTGGCTCATGTCCAATATGACCGCCATGTT
